>Addgene plasmid #1686 | L754 | depositor full sequence | sequence record 296 | Author sequence
ATGACCATGATTACGCCAAGCTTGCATGCCTGCAGGTCGACTCTAGAGGATCCCCGGGATTGGCCAAAGG
ACCCAAAGGTATGTTTCGAATGATACTAACATAACATAGAACATTTTCAGGAGGACCCTTGGCTAGCGTC
GACGGTACCATGGTATTGATATCTGAGCTCCGCATCGGCCGCTGTCATCAGATCGCCATCTCGCGCCCGT
GCCTCTGACTTCTAAGTCCAATTACTCTTCAACATCCCTACATGCTCTTTCTCCCTGTGCTCCCACCCCC
TATTTTTGTTATTATCAAAAAACTTCTCTTAATTTCTTTGTTTTTTAGCTTCTTTTAAGTCACCTCTAAC
AATGAAATTGTGTAGATTCAAAAATAGAATTAATTCGTAATAAAAAGTCGAAAAAAATTGTGCTCCCTCC
CCCCATTAATAATAATTCTATCCCAAAATCTACACAATGTTCTGTGTACACTTCTTATGTTTTTTACTTC
TGATAAATTTTTTTGAAACATCATAGAAAAAACCGCACACAAAATACCTTATCATATGTTACGTTTCAGT
TTATGACCGCAATTTTTATTTCTTCGCACGTCTGGGCCTCTCATGACGTCAAATCATGCTCATCGTGAAA
AAGTTTTGGAGTATTTTTGGAATTTTTCAATCAAGTGAAAGTTTATGAAATTAATTTTCCTGCTTTTGCT
TTTTGGGGTTTCCCCTATTGTTTGTCAAGATTTCGAGGACGGCGTTTTTCTTGCTAAAATCACAAGTATT
GATGAGCACGATGCAAGAAAGATCGGAAGAAGGTTTGGGTTTGAGGCTCAGTGGAAGGTGAGTAGAAGTT
GATAATTTGAAAGTGGAGTAGTGTCTATGGGGTTTTTGCCTTAAATGACAGAATACATTCCCAATATACC
AAACATAACTGTTTCCTACTAGTCGGCCGTACGGGCCCTTTCGTCTCGCGCGTTTCGGTGATGACGGTGA
AAACCTCTGACACATGCAGCTCCCGGAGACGGTCACAGCTTGTCTGTAAGCGGATGCCGGGAGCAGACAA
GCCCGTCAGGGCGCGTCAGCGGGTGTTGGCGGGTGTCGGGGCTGGCTTAACTATGCGGCATCAGAGCAGA
TTGTACTGAGAGTGCACCATATGCGGTGTGAAATACCGCACAGATGCGTAAGGAGAAAATACCGCATCAG
GCGGCCTTAAGGGCCTCGTGATACGCCTATTTTTATAGGTTAATGTCATGATAATAATGGTTTCTTAGAC
GTCAGGTGGCACTTTTCGGGGAAATGTGCGCGGAACCCCTATTTGTTTATTTTTCTAAATACATTCAAAT
ATGTATCCGCTCATGAGACAATAACCCTGATAAATGCTTCAATAATATTGAAAAAGGAAGAGTATGAGTA
TTCAACATTTCCGTGTCGCCCTTATTCCCTTTTTTGCGGCATTTTGCCTTCCTGTTTTTGCTCACCCAGA
AACGCTGGTGAAAGTAAAAGATGCTGAAGATCAGTTGGGTGCACGAGTGGGTTACATCGAACTGGATCTC
AACAGCGGTAAGATCCTTGAGAGTTTTCGCCCCGAAGAACGTTTTCCAATGATGAGCACTTTTAAAGTTC
TGCTATGTGGCGCGGTATTATCCCGTATTGACGCCGGGCAAGAGCAACTCGGTCGCCGCATACACTATTC
TCAGAATGACTTGGTTGAGTACTCACCAGTCACAGAAAAGCATCTTACGGATGGCATGACAGTAAGAGAA
TTATGCAGTGCTGCCATAACCATGAGTGATAACACTGCGGCCAACTTACTTCTGACAACGATCGGAGGAC
CGAAGGAGCTAACCGCTTTTTTGCACAACATGGGGGATCATGTAACTCGCCTTGATCGTTGGGAACCGGA
GCTGAATGAAGCCATACCAAACGACGAGCGTGACACCACGATGCCTGTAGCAATGGCAACAACGTTGCGC
AAACTATTAACTGGCGAACTACTTACTCTAGCTTCCCGGCAACAATTAATAGACTGGATGGAGGCGGATA
AAGTTGCAGGACCACTTCTGCGCTCGGCCCTTCCGGCTGGCTGGTTTATTGCTGATAAATCTGGAGCCGG
TGAGCGTGGGTCTCGCGGTATCATTGCAGCACTGGGGCCAGATGGTAAGCCCTCCCGTATCGTAGTTATC
TACACGACGGGGAGTCAGGCAACTATGGATGAACGAAATAGACAGATCGCTGAGATAGGTGCCTCACTGA
TTAAGCATTGGTAACTGTCAGACCAAGTTTACTCATATATACTTTAGATTGATTTAAAACTTCATTTTTA
ATTTAAAAGGATCTAGGTGAAGATCCTTTTTGATAATCTCATGACCAAAATCCCTTAACGTGAGTTTTCG
TTCCACTGAGCGTCAGACCCCGTAGAAAAGATCAAAGGATCTTCTTGAGATCCTTTTTTTCTGCGCGTAA
TCTGCTGCTTGCAAACAAAAAAACCACCGCTACCAGCGGTGGTTTGTTTGCCGGATCAAGAGCTACCAAC
TCTTTTTCCGAAGGTAACTGGCTTCAGCAGAGCGCAGATACCAAATACTGTCCTTCTAGTGTAGCCGTAG
TTAGGCCACCACTTCAAGAACTCTGTAGCACCGCCTACATACCTCGCTCTGCTAATCCTGTTACCAGTGG
CTGCTGCCAGTGGCGATAAGTCGTGTCTTACCGGGTTGGACTCAAGACGATAGTTACCGGATAAGGCGCA
GCGGTCGGGCTGAACGGGGGGTTCGTGCACACAGCCCAGCTTGGAGCGAACGACCTACACCGAACTGAGA
TACCTACAGCGTGAGCATTGAGAAAGCGCCACGCTTCCCGAAGGGAGAAAGGCGGACAGGTATCCGGTAA
GCGGCAGGGTCGGAACAGGAGAGCGCACGAGGGAGCTTCCAGGGGGAAACGCCTGGTATCTTTATAGTCC
TGTCGGGTTTCGCCACCTCTGACTTGAGCGTCGATTTTTGTGATGCTCGTCAGGGGGGCGGAGCCTATGG
AAAAACGCCAGCAACGCGGCCTTTTTACGGTTCCTGGCCTTTTGCTGGCCTTTTGCTCACATGTTCTTTC
CTGCGTTATCCCCTGATTCTGTGGATAACCGTATTACCGCCTTTGAGTGAGCTGATACCGCTCGCCGCAG
CCGAACGACCGAGCGCAGCGAGTCAGTGAGCGAGGAAGCGGAAGAGCGCCCAATACGCAAACCGCCTCTC
CCCGCGCGTTGGCCGATTCATTAATGCAGCTGGCACGACAGGTTTCCCGACTGGAAAGCGGGCAGTGAGC
GCAACGCAATTAATGTGAGTTAGCTCACTCATTAGGCACCCCAGGCTTTACACTTTATGCTTCCGGCTCG
TATGTTGTGTGGAATTGTGAGCGGATAACAATTTCACACAGGAAACAGCT
Features (pLannotate 1.2.2; 11 found; start..end, strand, type, name):
     18..58      -  misc_feature   MCS (fragment): pUC18/19 multiple cloning site
    675..827     +  CDS            aex-5 (fragment): AEX5_CAEEL - Also known as kpc-3 From Caenorhabditis elegans.
    955..990     +  CDS            rop (fragment): Rop protein, which maintains plasmids at low copy number; rop
   1092..1191    +  misc_feature   bom (fragment): basis of mobility region from pBR322
   1289..1393    +  promoter       AmpR promoter: bla
   1394..2254    +  CDS            AmpR: β-lactamase; bla; confers resistance to ampicillin, carbenicillin, and related antibiotics
   2425..3013    +  rep_origin     ori: high-copy-number ColE1/pMB1/pBR322/pUC origin of replication
   3196..3288    +  CDS            lacI (fragment): lac repressor; lacI; The lac repressor binds to the lac operator to inhibit transcription in E. coli. This inhibition can be relieved by adding lactose or isopropyl-β-D-thiogalactopyranoside (IPTG).
   3301..3322    +  protein_bind   CAP binding site: CAP binding activates transcription in the presence of cAMP. E. coli catabolite activator protein
   3337..3367    +  promoter       lac promoter: promoter for the E. coli lac operon
   3375..3391    +  protein_bind   lac operator: The lac repressor binds to the lac operator to inhibit transcription in E. coli. This inhibition can be relieved by adding lactose or isopropyl-β-D-thiogalactopyranoside (IPTG). lac repressor encoded by lacI
