[The description below was written by a language model from this plasmid's Addgene catalogue record and pLannotate feature annotations shown in this document.]
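Description:
L754 (Fire Lab miniprep designation pPD49.26) is an empty-backbone vector from the 1999 Fire Lab Vector Kit, catalogued as a worm expression plasmid for use in Caenorhabditis elegans. The parental backbone is recorded as unknown, and the catalogue size of about 3.4 kb agrees with the 3,410 nt depositor sequence. The annotated bacterial elements point to a pUC/pBR322-style framework: a high-copy ColE1/pMB1-type origin of replication, the bla gene with its own promoter conferring ampicillin resistance, short remnants of rop and the bom mobility region, and a lacI fragment followed by a CAP binding site, lac promoter and lac operator leading towards a fragment of the pUC18/19 multiple cloning site. The plasmid is propagated and selected in E. coli through these parts.

No gene or insert is present, and the record does not state any worm promoter; as an empty backbone it is evidently meant to receive user-supplied sequences by restriction enzyme cloning. The tag/fusion field lists "IVSA" and "rf2128". IVSA most likely refers to a synthetic intron of the kind used in Fire vectors to improve transgene expression in worms, but the record does not define either term, and neither appears in the automated feature table. The only worm-related annotation is a short fragment matched to C. elegans aex-5 (kpc-3) downstream of the cloning region. This is a partial similarity hit rather than an intact coding sequence, and its function in the vector, possibly as part of a 3' regulatory segment, is not stated. The kit documentation cited in the depositor comments is the source for the intended layout of the expression cassette.
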