Addgene plasmid #1686: L754
Purpose: (Empty Backbone)
Depositing lab: Andrew Fire. Depositing organization: Carnegie Institution for Science.
Backbone
  Vector backbone: Unknown
  Backbone size (bp): 3417
  Vector type: Worm Expression
Growth in bacteria
  Bacterial resistance: Ampicillin, 100 μg/mL
  Growth temperature: 37°C
  Growth strain: DH5alpha
  Copy number: Unknown
Gene/Insert
  Gene/Insert name: None
  Tag / fusion protein: IVSA, rf2128
  Cloning method: Restriction Enzyme
Terms and licenses: Academic/Nonprofit Terms; Industry Terms: Not Available to Industry
Depositor comments: See Fire Lab Vector Kit Documentation 1999. Fire Lab Miniprep Number pPD49.26, Ligation number L754.
How to cite: L754 was a gift from Andrew Fire (Addgene plasmid # 1686 ; http://n2t.net/addgene:1686 ; RRID:Addgene_1686)
