>Addgene plasmid #1686 | L754 | addgene partial sequence | sequence record 16818 | 1686_m13reverse
GNGNNGNGGTCGACTCTAGAGGATCCCCGGGATTGGCCAAAGGACCCAAAGGTATGTTTCGAACGATACT
AACATAACATAGAACATTTTCAGGAGGACCCTTGGCTAGCGTCGACGGTACCATGGTATTGATATCTGAG
CTCCGCATCGGCCGCTGTCATCAGATCGCCATCTCGCGCCCGTGCCTCTGACTTCTAAGTCCAATTACTC
TTCAACATCCCTACATGCTCTTTCTCCCTGTGCTCCCACCCCCTATTTTTGTTATTATCAAAAAACTTCT
CTTAATTTCTTTGTTTTTTAGCTTCTTTTAAGTCACCTCTAACAATGAAATTGTGTAGATTCAAAAATAG
AATTAATTCGTAATAAAAAGTCGAAAAAAATTGTGCTCCCTCCCCCCATTAATAATAATTCTATCCCAAA
ATCTACACAATGTTCTGTGTACACTTCTTATGTTTTTTACTTCTGATAAATTTTTTTGAAACATCATAGA
AAAAACCGCACACAAAATACCTTATCATATGTTACGTTTCAGTTTATGACCGCAATTTTTATTTCTTCGC
ACGTCTGGGCCTCTCATGACGTCAAATCATGCTCATCGTGAAAAAGTTTTGGAGTATTTTTGGAATTTTT
CAATCAAGTGAAAGTTTATGAAATTAATTTTCCTGCTTTTGCTTTTTGGGGTTTCCCCTATTGTTTGTCA
AGATTTCGAGGACGGCGTTTTTCTTGCTAAAATCACAAGTATTGATGAGCACGATGCAAGAAAGATCGGA
AGAAGGTTTGGGTTTGAGGCTCAGTGGAAGGTGAGTAGAAGTTGATAATTTGAAAGTGGAGTAGTGTCTA
TGGGGTTTTTGCCTTAAATGACAGAATACATTCCCAATATACCAAACATAACTGTTTCTACTAGTCGGCC
GTACGGGCCCTTTCGTCTCGCGCGNTTTCGGTGATGACGGTGAAAACCTCTGANACANGNNGGCTCCCGG
GAAACGGGTCACAGCTTGTCTGNAAAGCGGAAGGCNGGGAGCAAANAAGCCCNNTCAGGGCNCCGTCACC
GGGGGTTGGGCGGGTGTCGGGNCTGGCNTAACTATGCGGGCATCAAAANCANATTGGACNGAGAGGGCNC
NATATGGGGNGGNAAAAACCGCCNAAANGNGGTAGGGNNAAAAANCCCNCATCNGGGGGGCCTTANGGGC
CCCGGGAACNCCNATTTTTAAGGGTAANGGCCGGAAAAAGGGGTNNTAAANNCCNGGGGNCCTTTCGGGG
AAGGGGGGGGAACCNNTTGTTTTTTTTCAAAACCTCAAAGGNCCCNCCCGGAAAAAANCCGGGAAAGGTC
CTAATTTGAAAGGGAAAGGGGNTCCCATTCNGGCCCCTTTNTTTTNG
